Addgene plasmid #65137: pYTK030
Purpose: Encodes pGAL1 as a Type 2 part to be used in the Dueber YTK system
Depositing lab: John Dueber. Depositing organization: University of California, Berkeley. Publication: A Highly Characterized Yeast Toolkit for Modular, Multipart Assembly. Lee ME, DeLoache WC, Cervantes B, Dueber JE. ACS Synth Biol. 2015 Apr 14. 10.1021/sb500366v PubMed 25871405.
Backbone
  Vector backbone: pYTK001
  Vector type: Bacterial Expression
Growth in bacteria
  Bacterial resistance: Chloramphenicol, 25 μg/mL
  Growth temperature: 37°C
  Growth strain: DH10B
  Copy number: High Copy
Gene/Insert
  Gene/Insert name: pGAL1
  Species: S. cerevisiae (budding yeast)
  Cloning method: Restriction Enzyme; 5′ cloning site BsmBI (destroyed during cloning); 3′ cloning site BsmBI (destroyed during cloning)
Terms and licenses: Academic/Nonprofit Terms; Industry Terms: Not Available to Industry
Depositor comments: Type 2 parts are promoters in the Dueber YTK. For more information, please visit the supplemental information in PMID:25871405.
How to cite: pYTK030 was a gift from John Dueber (Addgene plasmid # 65137 ; http://n2t.net/addgene:65137 ; RRID:Addgene_65137)
