[The description below was written by a language model from this plasmid's Addgene catalogue record and pLannotate feature annotations shown in this document.]
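Description:
pYTK030 is a small (about 2.2 kb) part-storage plasmid from a modular yeast toolkit (YTK) for multipart assembly, carrying the Saccharomyces cerevisiae GAL1 promoter as a "Type 2" part, the category reserved for promoters in that system. It is built on the pYTK001 part-entry backbone and, although catalogued as a bacterial expression vector, it functions as an E. coli-maintained repository for a single yeast regulatory element rather than as an expression construct in its own right. Propagation relies on a high-copy ColE1/pUC-type origin, and selection is by chloramphenicol resistance, provided by the cat (chloramphenicol acetyltransferase) gene under its native promoter and followed by a minimal lambda t0 terminator. The plasmid carries no annotated yeast origin, centromere or auxotrophic marker, so it is not intended to be maintained in yeast itself.

The only payload is the roughly 440 bp GAL1 promoter, a Gal4-regulated promoter that is widely used for galactose-inducible, glucose-repressed gene expression in budding yeast. It was inserted through BsmBI sites that were destroyed during cloning, as is typical when a Type IIS enzyme is used to load a part into an entry vector. The feature table does not annotate the flanking sites or overhangs that define the Type 2 position, so these details are not documented here. In practice, the promoter part is combined with compatible toolkit parts of other types, such as coding sequences and terminators, to build transcription units and larger multigene yeast constructs in which the gene of interest is placed under inducible GAL1 control.
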