Features (pLannotate 1.2.2; 5 found; start..end, strand, type, name):
     94..535     +  promoter       GAL1 promoter: S. cerevisiae GAL1; inducible promoter, regulated by Gal4
    569..603     -  terminator     lambda t0 terminator: minimal transcription terminator from phage lambda (Scholtissek and Grosse, 1987)
    677..1333    -  CDS            cat: CAT_ECOLX - Experimental evidence at protein level: Swiss-Prot protein existence level 1. This enzyme is an effector of chloramphenicol resistance in bacteria. From Escherichia coli. This protein is used as a marker in many commonly used cloning vectors, such as pACYC184.
   1334..1431    -  promoter       cat promoter: promoter of the E. coli cat gene encoding chloramphenicol acetyltransferase
   1515..2103    +  rep_origin     ori: high-copy-number ColE1/pMB1/pBR322/pUC origin of replication
>Addgene plasmid #65137 | pYTK030 | depositor full sequence | sequence record 110190 | Full Sequence
TCGGTCTCAAACGCCCCATTATCTTAGCCTAAAAAAACCTTCTCTTTGGAACTTTCAGTAATACGCTTAA
CTGCTCATTGCTATATTGAAGTACGGATTAGAAGCCGCCGAGCGGGCGACAGCCCTCCGACGGATGACTC
TCCTCCGTGCGTCCTCGTCATCACCGGTCGCGTTCCTGAAACGCAGATGTGCCTCGCGCCGCACTGCTCC
GAACAATAAAGATTCTACAATACTAGCTTTTATGGTTATGAAGAGGAAAAATTGGCAGTAACCTGGCCCC
ACAAACCTTCAAATTAACGAATCAAATTAACAACCATAGGATGATAATGCGATTAGTTTTTTAGCCTTAT
TTCTGGGGTAATTAATCAGCGAAGCGATGATTTTTGATCTATTAACAGATATATAAATGGAAAAGCTGCA
TAACCACTTTAACTAATACTTTCAACATTTTCAGTTTGTATTACTTCTTATTCAAATGTCATAAAAGTAT
CAACAAAAAATTGTTAATATACCTCTATACTTTAACGTCAAGGAGAAAAAACTATAAGATCTATGTGAGA
CCAGACCAATAAAAAACGCCCGGCGGCAACCGAGCGTTCTGAACAAATCCAGATGGAGTTCTGAGGTCAT
TACTGGATCTATCAACAGGAGTCCAAGCGAGCTCGATATCAAATTACGCCCCGCCCTGCCACTCATCGCA
GTACTGTTGTAATTCATTAAGCATTCTGCCGACATGGAAGCCATCACAAACGGCATGATGAACCTGAATC
GCCAGCGGCATCAGCACCTTGTCGCCTTGCGTATAATATTTGCCCATGGTGAAAACGGGGGCGAAGAAGT
TGTCCATATTGGCCACGTTTAAATCAAAACTGGTGAAACTCACCCAGGGATTGGCTGAAACGAAAAACAT
ATTCTCAATAAACCCTTTAGGGAAATAGGCCAGGTTTTCACCGTAACACGCCACATCTTGCGAATATATG
TGTAGAAACTGCCGGAAATCGTCGTGGTATTCACTCCAGAGCGATGAAAACGTTTCAGTTTGCTCATGGA
AAACGGTGTAACAAGGGTGAACACTATCCCATATCACCAGCTCACCGTCTTTCATTGCCATACGAAATTC
CGGATGAGCATTCATCAGGCGGGCAAGAATGTGAATAAAGGCCGGATAAAACTTGTGCTTATTTTTCTTT
ACGGTCTTTAAAAAGGCCGTAATATCCAGCTGAACGGTCTGGTTATAGGTACATTGAGCAACTGACTGAA
ATGCCTCAAAATGTTCTTTACGATGCCATTGGGATATATCAACGGTGGTATATCCAGTGATTTTTTTCTC
CATTTTAGCTTCCTTAGCTCCTGAAAATCTCGATAACTCAAAAAATACGCCCGGTAGTGATCTTATTTCA
TTATGGTGAAAGTTGGAACCTCTTACGTGCCCGATCAATCATGACCAAAATCCCTTAACGTGAGTTTTCG
TTCCACTGAGCGTCAGACCCCGTAGAAAAGATCAAAGGATCTTCTTGAGATCCTTTTTTTCTGCGCGTAA
TCTGCTGCTTGCAAACAAAAAAACCACCGCTACCAGCGGTGGTTTGTTTGCCGGATCAAGAGCTACCAAC
TCTTTTTCCGAAGGTAACTGGCTTCAGCAGAGCGCAGATACCAAATACTGTTCTTCTAGTGTAGCCGTAG
TTAGGCCACCACTTCAAGAACTCTGTAGCACCGCCTACATACCTCGCTCTGCTAATCCTGTTACCAGTGG
CTGCTGCCAGTGGCGATAAGTCGTGTCTTACCGGGTTGGACTCAAGACGATAGTTACCGGATAAGGCGCA
GCGGTCGGGCTGAACGGGGGGTTCGTGCACACAGCCCAGCTTGGAGCGAACGACCTACACCGAACTGAGA
TACCTACAGCGTGAGCTATGAGAAAGCGCCACGCTTCCCGAAGGGAGAAAGGCGGACAGGTATCCGGTAA
GCGGCAGGGTCGGAACAGGAGAGCGCACGAGGGAGCTTCCAGGGGGAAACGCCTGGTATCTTTATAGTCC
TGTCGGGTTTCGCCACCTCTGACTTGAGCGTCGATTTTTGTGATGCTCGTCAGGGGGGCGGAGCCTATGG
AAAAACGCCAGCAACGCGGCCTTTTTACGGTTCCTGGCCTTTTGCTGGCCTTTTGCTCACATGTTCTTTC
CTGCGTTATCCCCTGATTCTGTGGATAACCGTAG
