>Addgene plasmid #65137 | pYTK030 | addgene partial sequence | sequence record 111952 | pRS414-R 5'-CACCTCTGACTTGAGCGTCG-3'
GGGGGGCGGAGCCTATGGAAAAACGCCAGCAACGCGGCCTTTTTACGGTTCCTGGCCTTTTGCTGGCCTT
TTGCTCACATGTTCTTTCCTGCGTTATCCCCTGATTCTGTGGATAACCGTAGTCGGTCTCAAACGCCCCA
TTATCTTAGCCTAAAAAAACCTTCTCTTTGGAACTTTCAGTAATACGCTTAACTGCTCATTGCTATATTG
AAGTACGGATTAGAAGCCGCCGAGCGGGCGACAGCCCTCCGACGGATGACTCTCCTCCGTGCGTCCTCGT
CATCACCGGTCGCGTTCCTGAAACGCAGATGTGCCTCGCGCCGCACTGCTCCGAACAATAAAGATTCTAC
AATACTAGCTTTTATGGTTATGAAGAGGAAAAATTGGCAGTAACCTGGCCCCACAAACCTTCAAATTAAC
GAATCAAATTAACAACCATAGGATGATAATGCGATTAGTTTTTTAGCCTTATTTCTGGGGTAATTAATCA
GCGAAGCGATGATTTTTGATCTATTAACAGATATATAAATGGAAAAGCTGCATAACCACTTTAACTAATA
CTTTCAACATTTTCAGTTTGTATTACTTCTTATTCAAATGTCATAAAAGTATCAACAAAAAATTGTTAAT
ATACCTCTATACTTTAACGTCAAGGAGAAAAAACTATAAGATCTATGTGAGACCAGACCAATAAAAAACG
CCCGGCGGCAACCGAGCGTTCTGAACAAATCCAGATGGAGTTCTGAGGTCATTACTGGATCTATCAACAG
GAGTCCAAGCGAGCTCGATATCAAATTACGCCCCGCCCTGCCACTCATCGCAGTACTGTTGTAATTCATT
AAGCATTCTGCCGACATGGAAGCCATCACAAACGGCATGATGAACCTGAATCGCCAGCGGCATCAGCACC
TTGTCGCCTTGCGTATAATATTTGCCCATGGTGAAAACGGGGGCGAAGAAGTTGTCCATATTGGCCACGT
TTAAATCAAAACTGGTGAAACTCACCCAGGGATTGGCTGAAACGAAAAACATATTCTCAATAAACCCTTT
AGGGAAATAGGCCAGGTTT
