>Addgene plasmid #65137 | pYTK030 | addgene partial sequence | sequence record 220906 | CAT-F 5'-GTTTGTGATGGCTTCCATGTC-3'
GTACTGCGATGAGTGGCAGGGCGGGGCGTAATTTGATATCGAGCTCGCTTGGACTCCTGTTGATAGATCC
AGTAATGACCTCAGAACTCCATCTGGATTTGTTCAGAACGCTCGGTTGCCGCCGGGCGTTTTTTATTGGT
CTGGTCTCACATAGATCTTATAGTTTTTTCTCCTTGACGTTAAAGTATAGAGGTATATTAACAATTTTTT
GTTGATACTTTTATGACATTTGAATAAGAAGTAATACAAACTGAAAATGTTGAAAGTATTAGTTAAAGTG
GTTATGCAGCTTTTCCATTTATATATCTGTTAATAGATCAAAAATCATCGCTTCGCTGATTAATTACCCC
AGAAATAAGGCTAAAAAACTAATCGCATTATCATCCTATGGTTGTTAATTTGATTCGTTAATTTGAAGGT
TTGTGGGGCCAGGTTACTGCCAATTTTTCCTCTTCATAACCATAAAAGCTAGTATTGTAGAATCTTTATT
GTTCGGAGCAGTGCGGCGCGAGGCACATCTGCGTTTCAGGAACGCGACCGGTGATGACGAGGACGCACGG
AGGAGAGTCATCCGTCGGAGGGCTGTCGCCCGCTCGGCGGCTTCTAATCCGTACTTCAATATAGCAATGA
GCAGTTAAGCGTATTACTGAAAGTTCCAAAGAGAAGGTTTTTTTAGGCTAAGATAATGGGGCGTTTGAGA
CCGACTACGGTTATCCACAGAATCAGGGGATAACGCAGGAAAGAACATGTGAGCAAAAGGCCAGCAAAAG
GCCAGGAACCGTAAAAAGGCCGCGTTGCTGGCGTTTTTCCATAGGCTCCGCCCCCCTGACGAGCATCACA
AAAATCGACGCTCAAGTCAGA
